>Addgene plasmid #163014 | pAT15069-HeF-CBE | addgene full sequence | sequence record 322576 | Addgene NGS Result
CATTTCCCCGAAAAGTGCCACCTGACGTCCAGCAGAGATCCACTTTGGCGCCGGCTCGAGTGGCTCCGGT
GCCCGTCAGTGGGCAGAGCGCACATCGCCCACAGTCCCCGAGAAGTTGGGGGGAGGGGTCGGCAATTGAA
CCGGTGCCTAGAGAAGGTGGCGCGGGGTAAACTGGGAAAGTGATGTCGTGTACTGGCTCCGCCTTTTTCC
CGAGGGTGGGGGAGAACCGTATATAAGTGCAGTAGTCGCCGTGAACGTTCTTTTTCGCAACGGGTTTGCC
GCCAGAACACAGGTGTCGTGACGCGGGATCCGCCACCATGGACTATAAGGACCACGACGGAGACTACAAG
GATCATGATATTGATTACAAAGACGATGACGATAAGATGGCCCCAAAGAAGAAGCGGAAGGTCGGTATCC
ACGGAGTCCCAGCAGCCATGAGCTCAGAGACTGGCCCAGTGGCTGTGGACCCCACATTGAGACGGCGGAT
CGAGCCCCATGAGTTTGAGGTATTCTTCGATCCGAGAGAGCTCCGCAAGGAGACCTGCCTGCTTTACGAA
ATTAATTGGGGGGGCCGGCACTCCATTTGGCGACATACATCACAGAACACTAACAAGCACGTCGAAGTCA
ACTTCATCGAGAAGTTCACGACAGAAAGATATTTCTGTCCGAACACAAGGTGCAGCATTACCTGGTTTCT
CAGCTGGAGCCCATGCGGCGAATGTAGTAGGGCCATCACTGAATTCCTGTCAAGGTATCCCCACGTCACT
CTGTTTATTTACATCGCAAGGCTGTACCACCACGCTGACCCCCGCAATCGACAAGGCCTGCGGGATTTGA
TCTCTTCAGGTGTGACTATCCAAATTATGACTGAGCAGGAGTCAGGATACTGCTGGAGAAACTTTGTGAA
TTATAGCCCGAGTAATGAAGCCCACTGGCCTAGGTATCCCCATCTGTGGGTACGACTGTACGTTCTTGAA
CTGTACTGCATCATACTGGGCCTGCCTCCTTGTCTCAACATTCTGAGAAGGAAGCAGCCACAGCTGACAT
TCTTTACCATCGCTCTTCAGTCTTGTCATTACCAGCGACTGCCCCCACACATTCTCTGGGCCACCGGGTT
GAAAAGCGGCAGCGAGACTCCCGGGACCTCAGAGTCCGCCACACCCGAAAGTGACAAGAAGTACAGCATC
GGCCTGGCCATCGGCACCAACTCTGTGGGCTGGGCCGTGATCACCGACGAGTACAAGGTGCCCAGCAAGA
AATTCAAGGTGCTGGGCAACACCGACCGGCACAGCATCAAGAAGAACCTGATCGGAGCCCTGCTGTTCGA
CAGCGGCGAAACAGCCGAGGCCACCCGGCTGAAGAGAACCGCCAGAAGAAGATACACCAGACGGAAGAAC
CGGATCTGCTATCTGCAAGAGATCTTCAGCAACGAGATGGCCAAGGTGGACGACAGCTTCTTCCACAGAC
TGGAAGAGTCCTTCCTGGTGGAAGAGGATAAGAAGCACGAGCGGCACCCCATCTTCGGCAACATCGTGGA
CGAGGTGGCCTACCACGAGAAGTACCCCACCATCTACCACCTGAGAAAGAAACTGGTGGACAGCACCGAC
AAGGCCGACCTGCGGCTGATCTATCTGGCCCTGGCCCACATGATCAAGTTCCGGGGCCACTTCCTGATCG
AGGGCGACCTGAACCCCGACAACAGCGACGTGGACAAGCTGTTCATCCAGCTGGTGCAGACCTACAACCA
GCTGTTCGAGGAAAACCCCATCAACGCCAGCGGCGTGGACGCCAAGGCCATCCTGTCTGCCAGACTGAGC
AAGAGCAGACGGCTGGAAAATCTGATCGCCCAGCTGCCCGGCGAGAAGAAGAATGGCCTGTTCGGAAACC
TGATTGCCCTGAGCCTGGGCCTGACCCCCAACTTCAAGAGCAACTTCGACCTGGCCGAGGATGCCAAACT
GCAGCTGAGCAAGGACACCTACGACGACGACCTGGACAACCTGCTGGCCCAGATCGGCGACCAGTACGCC
GACCTGTTTCTGGCCGCCAAGAACCTGTCCGACGCCATCCTGCTGAGCGACATCCTGAGAGTGAACACCG
AGATCACCAAGGCCCCCCTGAGCGCCTCTATGATCAAGAGATACGACGAGCACCACCAGGACCTGACCCT
GCTGAAAGCTCTCGTGCGGCAGCAGCTGCCTGAGAAGTACAAAGAGATTTTCTTCGACCAGAGCAAGAAC
GGCTACGCCGGCTACATTGACGGCGGAGCCAGCCAGGAAGAGTTCTACAAGTTCATCAAGCCCATCCTGG
AAAAGATGGACGGCACCGAGGAACTGCTCGTGAAGCTGAACAGAGAGGACCTGCTGCGGAAGCAGCGGAC
CTTCGACAACGGCAGCATCCCCCACCAGATCCACCTGGGAGAGCTGCACGCCATTCTGCGGCGGCAGGAA
GATTTTTACCCATTCCTGAAGGACAACCGGGAAAAGATCGAGAAGATCCTGACCTTCCGCATCCCCTACT
ACGTGGGCCCTCTGGCCAGGGGAAACAGCAGATTCGCCTGGATGACCAGAAAGAGCGAGGAAACCATCAC
CCCCTGGAACTTCGAGGAAGTGGTGGACAAGGGCGCTTCCGCCCAGAGCTTCATCGAGCGGATGACCGCC
TTCGATAAGAACCTGCCCAACGAGAAGGTGCTGCCCAAGCACAGCCTGCTGTACGAGTACTTCACCGTGT
ATAACGAGCTGACCAAAGTGAAATACGTGACCGAGGGAATGAGAAAGCCCGCCTTCCTGAGCGGCGAGCA
GAAAAAGGCCATCGTGGACCTGCTGTTCAAGACCAACCGGAAAGTGACCGTGAAGCAGCTGAAAGAGGAC
TACTTCAAGAAAATCGAGTGCTTCGACTCCGTGGAAATCTCCGGCGTGGAAGATCGGTTCAACGCCTCCC
TGGGCACATACCACGATCTGCTGAAAATTATCAAGGACAAGGACTTCCTGGACAATGAGGAAAACGAGGA
CATTCTGGAAGATATCGTGCTGACCCTGACACTGTTTGAGGACAGAGAGATGATCGAGGAACGGCTGAAA
ACCTATGCCCACCTGTTCGACGACAAAGTGATGAAGCAGCTGAAGCGGCGGAGATACACCGGCTGGGGCG
CGCTGAGCCGGAAGCTGATCAACGGCATCCGCGACAAGCAGTCCGGCAAGACAATCCTGGATTTCCTGAA
GTCCGACGGCTTCGCCAACAGAAACTTCATGGCGCTGATCCACGACGACAGCCTGACCTTTAAAGAGGAC
ATCCAGAAAGCCCAGGTGTCCGGCCAGGGCGATAGCCTGCACGAGCACATTGCCAATCTCGCCGGCAGCC
CCGCCATTAAGAAGGGCATCCTCCAGACAGTGAAGGTGGTGGACGAGCTGGTGAAAGTGATGGGCCGGCA
CAAGCCCGAGAACATCGTGATCGAAATGGCCAGAGAGAACCAGACCACCCAGAAGGGACAGAAGAACAGT
CGCGAGAGAATGAAGCGGATCGAAGAGGGCATCAAAGAGCTGGGCAGCCAGATCCTGAAAGAACACCCCG
TGGAAAACACCCAGCTCCAGAACGAGAAGCTGTACCTGTACTACCTCCAGAATGGGCGGGATATGTACGT
GGACCAGGAACTGGACATCAACCGGCTGTCCGACTACGATGTGGACCATATCGTGCCTCAGAGCTTTCTG
GCGGACGACTCCATCGACAACAAGGTGCTGACCAGAAGCGACAAGAACCGGGGCAAGAGCGACAACGTGC
CCTCCGAAGAGGTCGTGAAGAAGATGAAGAACTACTGGCGGCAGCTGCTGAACGCCAAGCTGATTACCCA
GAGAAAGTTCGACAATCTGACCAAGGCCGAGAGAGGCGGCCTGAGCGAACTGGATAAGGCCGGCTTCATC
AAGAGACAGCTGGTGGAAACCCGGGCGATCACAAAGCACGTGGCACAGATCCTGGACTCCCGGATGAACA
CTAAGTACGACGAGAATGACAAGCTGATCCGGGAAGTGAAAGTGATCACCCTGAAGTCCAAGCTGGTGTC
CGATTTCCGGAAGGATTTCCAGTTTTACAAAGTGCGCGAGATCAACAACTACCACCACGCCCACGACGCG
TACCTGAACGCCGTCGTGGGAACCGCCCTGATCAAAAAGTACCCTGCGCTGGAAAGCGAGTTCGTGTACG
GCGACTACAAGGTGTACGACGTACGGAAGATGATCGCCAAGAGCGAGCAGGAAATCGGCAAGGCTACCGC
CAAGTACTTCTTCTACAGCAACATCATGAACTTTTTCAAGACCGAGATTACCCTGGCCAACGGCGAGATC
CGGAAGGCGCCTCTGATCGAGACAAACGGCGAAACCGGGGAGATCGTGTGGGATAAGGGCCGGGATTTTG
CCACCGTGCGGAAAGTGCTGAGCATGCCCCAAGTGAATATCGTGAAAAAGACCGAGGTGCAGACAGGCGG
CTTCAGCAAAGAGTCTATCCTGCCCAAGAGGAACAGCGATAAGCTGATCGCCAGAAAGAAGGACTGGGAC
CCTAAGAAGTACGGCGGCTTCGACAGCCCCACCGTGGCCTATTCTGTGCTGGTGGTGGCCAAAGTGGAAA
AGGGCAAGTCCAAGAAACTGAAGAGTGTGAAAGAGCTGCTGGGGATCACCATCATGGAAAGAAGCAGCTT
CGAGAAGAATCCCATCGACTTTCTGGAAGCCAAGGGCTACAAAGAAGTGAAAAAGGACCTGATCATCAAG
CTGCCTAAGTACTCCCTGTTCGAGCTGGAAAACGGCCGGAAGAGAATGCTGGCCTCTGCCGGCGAACTGC
AGAAGGGAAACGAACTGGCCCTGCCCTCCAAATATGTGAACTTCCTGTACCTGGCCAGCCACTATGAGAA
GCTGAAGGGCTCCCCCGAGGATAATGAGCAGAAACAGCTGTTTGTGGAACAGCACAAGCACTACCTGGAC
GAGATCATCGAGCAGATCAGCGAGTTCTCCAAGAGAGTGATCCTGGCCGACGCTAATCTGGACAAAGTGC
TGTCCGCCTACAACAAGCACCGGGATAAGCCCATCAGAGAGCAGGCCGAGAATATCATCCACCTGTTTAC
CCTGACCAATCTGGGAGCCCCTGCCGCCTTCAAGTACTTTGACACCACCATCGACCGGAAGAGGTACACC
AGCACCAAAGAGGTGCTGGACGCCACCCTGATCCACCAGAGCATCACCGGCCTGTACGAGACACGGATCG
ACCTGTCTCAGCTGGGAGGCGATTCAGGCGGATCTACTAATCTGTCAGATATTATTGAAAAGGAGACCGG
TAAGCAACTGGTTATCCAGGAATCCATCCTCATGCTCCCAGAGGAGGTGGAAGAAGTCATTGGGAACAAG
CCGGAAAGCGATATACTCGTGCACACCGCCTACGACGAGAGCACCGACGAGAATGTCATGCTTCTGACTA
GCGACGCCCCTGAATACAAGCCTTGGGCTCTGGTCATACAGGATAGCAACGGTGAGAACAAGATTAAGAT
GCTCTCTGGTGGTTCTCCCAAGAAGAAGAGGAAAGTCTGACATGTCCTAGAGCTCGCTGATCAGCCTCGA
CTGTGCCTTCTAGTTGCCAGCCATCTGTTGTTTGCCCCTCCCCCGTGCCTTCCTTGACCCTGGAAGGTGC
CACTCCCACTGTCCTTTCCTAATAAAATGAGGAAATTGCATCGCATTGTCTGAGTAGGTGTCATTCTATT
CTGGGGGGTGGGGTGGGGCAGAACAGCAAGGGGGAGGATTGGGAAGAGAATAGCAGGCATGCTGGGGAGC
GGCCGCTGAGCAAAAGGCCAGCAAAAGGCCAGGAACCGTAAAAAGGCCGCGTTGCTGGCGTTTTTCCATA
GGCTCCGCCCCCCTGACGAGCATCACAAAAATCGACGCTCAAGTCAGAGGTGGCGAAACCCGACAGGACT
ATAAAGATACCAGGCGTTTCCCCCTGGAAGCTCCCTCGTGCGCTCTCCTGTTCCGACCCTGCCGCTTACC
GGATACCTGTCCGCCTTTCTCCCTTCGGGAAGCGTGGCGCTTTCTCATAGCTCACGCTGTAGGTATCTCA
GTTCGGTGTAGGTCGTTCGCTCCAAGCTGGGCTGTGTGCACGAACCCCCCGTTCAGCCCGACCGCTGCGC
CTTATCCGGTAACTATCGTCTTGAGTCCAACCCGGTAAGACACGACTTATCGCCACTGGCAGCAGCCACT
GGTAACAGGATTAGCAGAGCGAGGTATGTAGGCGGTGCTACAGAGTTCTTGAAGTGGTGGCCTAACTACG
GCTACACTAGAAGAACAGTATTTGGTATCTGCGCTCTGCTGAAGCCAGTTACCTTCGGAAAAAGAGTTGG
TAGCTCTTGATCCGGCAAACAAACCACCGCTGGTAGCGGTGGTTTTTTTGTTTGCAAGCAGCAGATTACG
CGCAGAAAAAAAGGATCTCAAGAAGATCCTTTGATCTTTTCTACGGGGTCTGACGCTCAGTGGAACGAAA
ACTCACGTTAAGGGATTTTGGTCATGAGATTATCAAAAAGGATCTTCACCTAGATCCTTTTAAATTAAAA
ATGAAGTTTTAAATCAATCTAAAGTATATATGAGTAAACTTGGTCTGACAGTTACCAATGCTTAATCAGT
GAGGCACCTATCTCAGCGATCTGTCTATTTCGTTCATCCATAGTTGCCTGACTCCCCGTCGTGTAGATAA
CTACGATACGGGAGGGCTTACCATCTGGCCCCAGTGCTGCAATGATACCGCGAGACCCACGCTCACCGGC
TCCAGATTTATCAGCAATAAACCAGCCAGCCGGAAGGGCCGAGCGCAGAAGTGGTCCTGCAACTTTATCC
GCCTCCATCCAGTCTATTAATTGTTGCCGGGAAGCTAGAGTAAGTAGTTCGCCAGTTAATAGTTTGCGCA
ACGTTGTTGCCATTGCTACAGGCATCGTGGTGTCACGCTCGTCGTTTGGTATGGCTTCATTCAGCTCCGG
TTCCCAACGATCAAGGCGAGTTACATGATCCCCCATGTTGTGCAAAAAAGCGGTTAGCTCCTTCGGTCCT
CCGATCGTTGTCAGAAGTAAGTTGGCCGCAGTGTTATCACTCATGGTTATGGCAGCACTGCATAATTCTC
TTACTGTCATGCCATCCGTAAGATGCTTTTCTGTGACTGGTGAGTACTCAACCAAGTCATTCTGAGAATA
GTGTATGCGGCGACCGAGTTGCTCTTGCCCGGCGTCAATACGGGATAATACCGCGCCACATAGCAGAACT
TTAAAAGTGCTCATCATTGGAAAACGTTCTTCGGGGCGAAAACTCTCAAGGATCTTACCGCTGTTGAGAT
CCAGTTCGATGTAACCCACTCGTGCACCCAACTGATCTTCAGCATCTTTTACTTTCACCAGCGTTTCTGG
GTGAGCAAAAACAGGAAGGCAAAATGCCGCAAAAAAGGGAATAAGGGCGACACGGAAATGTTGAATACTC
ATACTCTTCCTTTTTCAATATTATTGAAGCATTTATCAGGGTTATTGTCTCATGAGCGGATACATATTTG
AATGTATTTAGAAAAATAAACAAATAGGGGTTCCGCGCA
Features (pLannotate 1.2.2; 9 found; start..end, strand, type, name):
     81..292     +  promoter       EF-1α core promoter: core promoter for human elongation factor EF-1α
    438..1124    +  CDS            Apobec1: ABEC1_RAT - Experimental evidence at protein level: Swiss-Prot protein existence level 1. Catalytic component of the apolipoprotein B mRNA editing enzyme complex which is responsible for the postranscriptional editing of a CAA codon for Gln to a UAA codon for stop in the APOB mRNA. May also play a role in the epigenetic regulation of gene expression by participating in DNA demethylation. From Rattus norvegicus (Rat).
   1125..1172    +  CDS            ABE(7.10) (fragment): adenine base editor comprising wild-type E. coli TadA fused to the evolved TadA*(7.10) mutant (Gaudelli et al., 2017)
   1173..5272    +  CDS            eSpCas9(1.1) (fragment): Cas9 endonuclease from the Streptococcus pyogenes Type II CRISPR/Cas system, mutated to improve targeting specificity (Slaymaker et al., 2016) carries the mutations K848A, K1003A, and R1060A
   5286..5534    +  CDS            UGI: UNGI_BPPB2 - Experimental evidence at protein level: Swiss-Prot protein existence level 1. This protein binds specifically and reversibly to the host uracil-DNA glycosylase, preventing removal of uracil residues from PBS2 DNA by the host uracil-excision repair system. From Bacillus phage PBS2 (Bacteriophage PBS2).
   5601..5712    +  polyA_signal   bGH poly(A) signal: bovine growth hormone polyadenylation signal
   5873..6461    -  rep_origin     ori: high-copy-number ColE1/pMB1/pBR322/pUC origin of replication
   6632..7492    -  CDS            AmpR: β-lactamase; bla; confers resistance to ampicillin, carbenicillin, and related antibiotics
   7493..7597    -  promoter       AmpR promoter: bla
