[The description below was written by a language model from this plasmid's Addgene catalogue record and pLannotate feature annotations shown in this document.]
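Description:
pAT15069-HeF-CBE is a pUC19-based mammalian expression plasmid of about 7.6 kb that encodes HeF-CBE, a synthetic cytosine base editor built on an increased-fidelity Cas9 variant. It is maintained in bacteria through the high-copy ColE1/pUC origin and selected with ampicillin via the β-lactamase gene and its native promoter.

The expression cassette starts with the EF-1α core promoter and ends with a bovine growth hormone polyadenylation signal. Between them lies a single long fusion reading frame. Rat APOBEC1, the cytidine deaminase, sits at the N-terminal end. It is followed by a short 48-nt segment that the automated annotation matches to a fragment of ABE(7.10). Given its size and position, this segment most likely represents the flexible linker shared between base editor designs rather than any adenine deaminase sequence. Next comes a roughly 4.1 kb Streptococcus pyogenes Cas9 coding region, which the annotation tool matches to eSpCas9(1.1). The record does not list the exact fidelity-enhancing or nickase mutations that define the "HeF" variant, so this match should be read as the closest reference rather than a precise identification. A uracil glycosylase inhibitor (UGI) from phage PBS2 follows Cas9 and blocks uracil excision, so that the deaminated C is retained and resolved as a C-to-T change. The catalogue entry also lists an N-terminal 3xFLAG tag and SV40 nuclear localisation signals at both ends, which the feature table did not pick up.

No guide RNA cassette is annotated, so the guide is presumably supplied separately. According to the associated publication title, the plasmid belongs to work testing whether increased-fidelity Cas9 variants reduce the mismatch tolerance of adenine and cytosine base editors.
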