Addgene plasmid #163014: pAT15069-HeF-CBE
Purpose: plasmid expressing HeF-CBE
Depositing lab: Ervin Welker. Depositing organization: HUN-REN Research Centre for Natural Sciences. Publication: BEAR reveals that increased fidelity variants can successfully reduce the mismatch tolerance of adenine but not cytosine base editors. Talas A, Simon DA, Kulcsar PI, Varga E, Krausz SL, Welker E. Nat Commun. 2021 Nov 3;12(1):6353. doi: 10.1038/s41467-021-26461-y. PubMed 34732717.
Backbone
  Vector backbone: pUC19
  Vector type: Mammalian Expression, CRISPR
Growth in bacteria
  Bacterial resistance: Ampicillin, 100 μg/mL
  Growth temperature: 37°C
  Growth strain: NEB Stable
  Copy number: High Copy
Gene/Insert
  Gene/Insert name: HeF-CBE
  Species: Synthetic
  Tag / fusion protein: 3xFLAG (N terminal on insert); SV40 NLS (N terminal on insert); SV40 NLS (C terminal on insert)
Terms and licenses: Academic/Nonprofit Terms; Industry Terms: Not Available to Industry
How to cite: pAT15069-HeF-CBE was a gift from Ervin Welker (Addgene plasmid # 163014 ; http://n2t.net/addgene:163014 ; RRID:Addgene_163014)
